>Addgene plasmid #116513 | pHAGE-PIK3CA-M1V | addgene full sequence | sequence record 242647 | Addgene NGS Result
TGGAAGGGCTAATTCACTCCCAAAGAAGACAAGATATCCTTGATCTGTGGATCTACCACACACAAGGCTA
CTTCCCTGATTAGCAGAACTACACACCAGGGCCAGGGGTCAGATATCCACTGACCTTTGGATGGTGCTAC
AAGCTAGTACCAGTTGAGCCAGATAAGGTAGAAGAGGCCAATAAAGGAGAGAACACCAGCTTGTTACACC
CTGTGAGCCTGCATGGGATGGATGACCCGGAGAGAGAAGTGTTAGAGTGGAGGTTTGACAGCCGCCTAGC
ATTTCATCACGTGGCCCGAGAGCTGCATCCGGAGTACTTCAAGAACTGCTGATATCGAGCTTGCTACAAG
GGACTTTCCGCTGGGGACTTTCCAGGGAGGCGTGGCCTGGGCGGGACTGGGGAGTGGCGAGCCCTCAGAT
CCTGCATATAAGCAGCTGCTTTTTGCCTGTACTGGGTCTCTCTGGTTAGACCAGATCTGAGCCTGGGAGC
TCTCTGGCTAACTAGGGAACCCACTGCTTAAGCCTCAATAAAGCTTGCCTTGAGTGCTTCAAGTAGTGTG
TGCCCGTCTGTTGTGTGACTCTGGTAACTAGAGATCCCTCAGACCCTTTTAGTCAGTGTGGAAAATCTCT
AGCAGTGGCGCCCGAACAGGGACTTGAAAGCGAAAGGGAAACCAGAGGAGCTCTCTCGACGCAGGACTCG
GCTTGCTGAAGCGCGCACGGCAAGAGGCGAGGGGCGGCGACTGGTGAGTACGCCAAAAATTTTGACTAGC
GGAGGCTAGAAGGAGAGAGATGGGTGCGAGAGCGTCAGTATTAAGCGGGGGAGAATTAGATCGCGATGGG
AAAAAATTCGGTTAAGGCCAGGGGGAAAGAAAAAATATAAATTAAAACATATAGTATGGGCAAGCAGGGA
GCTAGAACGATTCGCAGTTAATCCTGGCCTGTTAGAAACATCAGAAGGCTGTAGACAAATACTGGGACAG
CTACAACCATCCCTTCAGACAGGATCAGAAGAACTTAGATCATTATATAATACAGTAGCAACCCTCTATT
GTGTGCATCAAAGGATAGAGATAAAAGACACCAAGGAAGCTTTAGACAAGATAGAGGAAGAGCAAAACAA
AAGTAAGACCACCGCACAGCAAGCGGCCGGCCGCTGATCTTCAGACCTGGAGGAGGAGATATGAGGGACA
ATTGGAGAAGTGAATTATATAAATATAAAGTAGTAAAAATTGAACCATTAGGAGTAGCACCCACCAAGGC
AAAGAGAAGAGTGGTGCAGAGAGAAAAAAGAGCAGTGGGAATAGGAGCTTTGTTCCTTGGGTTCTTGGGA
GCAGCAGGAAGCACTATGGGCGCAGCGTCAATGACGCTGACGGTACAGGCCAGACAATTATTGTCTGGTA
TAGTGCAGCAGCAGAACAATTTGCTGAGGGCTATTGAGGCGCAACAGCATCTGTTGCAACTCACAGTCTG
GGGCATCAAGCAGCTCCAGGCAAGAATCCTGGCTGTGGAAAGATACCTAAAGGATCAACAGCTCCTGGGG
ATTTGGGGTTGCTCTGGAAAACTCATTTGCACCACTGCTGTGCCTTGGAATGCTAGTTGGAGTAATAAAT
CTCTGGAACAGATTTGGAATCACACGACCTGGATGGAGTGGGACAGAGAAATTAACAATTACACAAGCTT
AATACACTCCTTAATTGAAGAATCGCAAAACCAGCAAGAAAAGAATGAACAAGAATTATTGGAATTAGAT
AAATGGGCAAGTTTGTGGAATTGGTTTAACATAACAAATTGGCTGTGGTATATAAAATTATTCATAATGA
TAGTAGGAGGCTTGGTAGGTTTAAGAATAGTTTTTGCTGTACTTTCTATAGTGAATAGAGTTAGGCAGGG
ATATTCACCATTATCGTTTCAGACCCACCTCCCAACCCCGAGGGGACCCGACAGGCCCGAAGGAATAGAA
GAAGAAGGTGGAGAGAGAGACAGAGACAGATCCATTCGATTAGTGAACGGATCTCGACGGTATCGCCGAA
TTCACAAATGGCAGTATTCATCCACAATTTTAAAAGAAAAGGGGGGATTGGGGGGTACAGTGCAGGGGAA
AGAATAGTAGACATAATAGCAACAGACATACAAACTAAAGAATTACAAAAACAAATTACAAAAATTCAAA
ATTTTCGGGTTTATTACAGGGACAGCAGAGATCCAGTTTGGACTAGTCGTGAGGCTCCGGTGCCCGTCAG
TGGGCAGAGCGCACATCGCCCACAGTCCCCGAGAAGTTGGGGGGAGGGGTCGGCAATTGAACCGGTGCCT
AGAGAAGGTGGCGCGGGGTAAACTGGGAAAGTGATGTCGTGTACTGGCTCCGCCTTTTTCCCGAGGGTGG
GGGAGAACCGTATATAAGTGCAGTAGTCGCCGTGAACGTTCTTTTTCGCAACGGGTTTGCCGCCAGAACA
CAGGTAAGTGCCGTGTGTGGTTCCCGCGGGCCTGGCCTCTTTACGGGTTATGGCCCTTGCGTGCCTTGAA
TTACTTCCACCTGGCTGCAGTACGTGATTCTTGATCCCGAGCTTCGGGTTGGAAGTGGGTGGGAGAGTTC
GAGGCCTTGCGCTTAAGGAGCCCCTTCGCCTCGTGCTTGAGTTGAGGCCTGGCCTGGGCGCTGGGGCCGC
CGCGTGCGAATCTGGTGGCACCTTCGCGCCTGTCTCGCTGCTTTCGATAAGTCTCTAGCCATTTAAAATT
TTTGATGACCTGCTGCGACGCTTTTTTTCTGGCAAGATAGTCTTGTAAATGCGGGCCAAGATCTGCACAC
TGGTATTTCGGTTTTTGGGGCCGCGGGCGGCGACGGGGCCCGTGCGTCCCAGCGCACATGTTCGGCGAGG
CGGGGCCTGCGAGCGCGGCCACCGAGAATCGGACGGGGGTAGTCTCAAGCTGGCCGGCCTGCTCTGGTGC
CTGGCCTCGCGCCGCCGTGTATCGCCCCGCCCTGGGCGGCAAGGCTGGCCCGGTCGGCACCAGTTGCGTG
AGCGGAAAGATGGCCGCTTCCCGGCCCTGCTGCAGGGAGCTCAAAATGGAGGACGCGGCGCTCGGGAGAG
CGGGCGGGTGAGTCACCCACACAAAGGAAAAGGGCCTTTCCGTCCTCAGCCGTCGCTTCATGTGACTCCA
CGGAGTACCGGGCGCCGTCCAGGCACCTCGATTAGTTCTCGAGCTTTTGGAGTACGTCGTCTTTAGGTTG
GGGGGAGGGGTTTTATGCGATGGAGTTTCCCCACACTGAGTGGGTGGAGACTGAAGTTAGGCCAGCTTGG
CACTTGATGTAATTCTCCTTGGAATTTGCCCTTTTTGAGTTTGGATCTTGGTTCATTCTCAAGCCTCAGA
CAGTGGTTCAAAGTTTTTTTCTTCCATTTCAGGTGTCGTGAAGCGGCCCTGCAGATATCAACAAGTTTGT
ACAAAAAAGCAGGCACCGTGCCTCCAAGACCATCATCAGGTGAACTGTGGGGCATCCACTTGATGCCCCC
AAGAATCCTAGTAGAATGTTTACTACCAAATGGAATGATAGTGACTTTAGAATGCCTCCGTGAGGCTACA
TTAATAACCATAAAGCATGAACTATTTAAAGAAGCAAGAAAATACCCCCTCCATCAACTTCTTCAAGATG
AATCTTCTTACATTTTCGTAAGTGTTACTCAAGAAGCAGAAAGGGAAGAATTTTTTGATGAAACAAGACG
ACTTTGTGACCTTCGGCTTTTTCAACCCTTTTTAAAAGTAATTGAACCAGTAGGCAACCGTGAAGAAAAG
ATCCTCAATCGAGAAATTGGTTTTGCTATCGGCATGCCAGTGTGTGAATTTGATATGGTTAAAGATCCAG
AAGTACAGGACTTCCGAAGAAATATTCTGAACGTTTGTAAAGAAGCTGTGGATCTTAGGGACCTCAATTC
ACCTCATAGTAGAGCAATGTATGTCTATCCTCCAAATGTAGAATCTTCACCAGAATTGCCAAAGCACATA
TATAATAAATTAGATAAAGGGCAAATAATAGTGGTGATCTGGGTAATAGTTTCTCCAAATAATGACAAGC
AGAAGTATACTCTGAAAATCAACCATGACTGTGTACCAGAACAAGTAATTGCTGAAGCAATCAGGAAAAA
AACTCGAAGTATGTTGCTATCCTCTGAACAACTAAAACTCTGTGTTTTAGAATATCAGGGCAAGTATATT
TTAAAAGTGTGTGGATGTGATGAATACTTCCTAGAAAAATATCCTCTGAGTCAGTATAAGTATATAAGAA
GCTGTATAATGCTTGGGAGGATGCCCAATTTGATGTTGATGGCTAAAGAAAGCCTTTATTCTCAACTGCC
AATGGACTGTTTTACAATGCCATCTTATTCCAGACGCATTTCCACAGCTACACCATATATGAATGGAGAA
ACATCTACAAAATCCCTTTGGGTTATAAATAGTGCACTCAGAATAAAAATTCTTTGTGCAACCTACGTGA
ATGTAAATATTCGAGACATTGATAAGATCTATGTTCGAACAGGTATCTACCATGGAGGAGAACCCTTATG
TGACAATGTGAACACTCAAAGAGTACCTTGTTCCAATCCCAGGTGGAATGAATGGCTGAATTATGATATA
TACATTCCTGATCTTCCTCGTGCTGCTCGACTTTGCCTTTCCATTTGCTCTGTTAAAGGCCGAAAGGGTG
CTAAAGAGGAACACTGTCCATTGGCATGGGGAAATATAAACTTGTTTGATTACACAGACACTCTAGTATC
TGGAAAAATGGCTTTGAATCTTTGGCCAGTACCTCATGGATTAGAAGATTTGCTGAACCCTATTGGTGTT
ACTGGATCAAATCCAAATAAAGAAACTCCATGCTTAGAGTTGGAGTTTGACTGGTTCAGCAGTGTGGTAA
AGTTCCCAGATATGTCAGTGATTGAAGAGCATGCCAATTGGTCTGTATCCCGAGAAGCAGGATTTAGCTA
TTCCCACGCAGGACTGAGTAACAGACTAGCTAGAGACAATGAATTAAGGGAAAATGACAAAGAACAGCTC
AAAGCAATTTCTACACGAGATCCTCTCTCTGAAATCACTGAGCAGGAGAAAGATTTTCTATGGAGTCACA
GACACTATTGTGTAACTATCCCCGAAATTCTACCCAAATTGCTTCTGTCTGTTAAATGGAATTCTAGAGA
TGAAGTAGCCCAGATGTATTGCTTGGTAAAAGATTGGCCTCCAATCAAACCTGAACAGGCTATGGAACTT
CTGGACTGTAATTACCCAGATCCTATGGTTCGAGGTTTTGCTGTTCGGTGCTTGGAAAAATATTTAACAG
ATGACAAACTTTCTCAGTATTTAATTCAGCTAGTACAGGTCCTAAAATATGAACAATATTTGGATAACTT
GCTTGTGAGATTTTTACTGAAGAAAGCATTGACTAATCAAAGGATTGGGCACTTTTTCTTTTGGCATTTA
AAATCTGAGATGCACAATAAAACAGTTAGCCAGAGGTTTGGCCTGCTTTTGGAGTCCTATTGTCGTGCAT
GTGGGATGTATTTGAAGCACCTGAATAGGCAAGTCGAGGCAATGGAAAAGCTCATTAACTTAACTGACAT
TCTCAAACAGGAGAAGAAGGATGAAACACAAAAGGTACAGATGAAGTTTTTAGTTGAGCAAATGAGGCGA
CCAGATTTCATGGATGCTCTACAGGGCTTTCTGTCTCCTCTAAACCCTGCTCATCAACTAGGAAACCTCA
GGCTTGAAGAGTGTCGAATTATGTCCTCTGCAAAAAGGCCACTGTGGTTGAATTGGGAGAACCCAGACAT
CATGTCAGAGTTACTGTTTCAGAACAATGAGATCATCTTTAAAAATGGGGATGATTTACGGCAAGATATG
CTAACACTTCAAATTATTCGTATTATGGAAAATATCTGGCAAAATCAAGGTCTTGATCTTCGAATGTTAC
CTTATGGTTGTCTGTCAATCGGTGACTGTGTGGGACTTATTGAGGTGGTGCGAAATTCTCACACTATTAT
GCAAATTCAGTGCAAAGGCGGCTTGAAAGGTGCACTGCAGTTCAACAGCCACACACTACATCAGTGGCTC
AAAGACAAGAACAAAGGAGAAATATATGATGCAGCCATTGACCTGTTTACACGTTCATGTGCTGGATACT
GTGTAGCTACCTTCATTTTGGGAATTGGAGATCGTCACAATAGTAACATCATGGTGAAAGACGATGGACA
ACTGTTTCATATAGATTTTGGACACTTTTTGGATCACAAGAAGAAAAAATTTGGTTATAAACGAGAACGT
GTGCCATTTGTTTTGACACAGGATTTCTTAATAGTGATTAGTAAAGGAGCCCAAGAATGCACAAAGACAA
GAGAATTTGAGAGGTTTCAGGAGATGTGTTACAAGGCTTATCTAGCTATTCGACAGCATGCCAATCTCTT
CATAAATCTTTTCTCAATGATGCTTGGCTCTGGAATGCCAGAACTACAATCTTTTGATGACATTGCATAC
ATTCGAAAGACCCTAGCCTTAGATAAAACTGAGCAAGAGGCTTTGGAGTATTTCATGAAACAAATGAATG
ATGCACATCATGGTGGCTGGACAACAAAAATGGATTGGATCTTCCACACAATTAAACAGCATGCATTGAA
CTAGAACCCAGCTTTCTTGTACAAAGTGGTGATATCCAATTAACCCTCACTAAAGGTATTATGAGAAAGT
TGAATAGTAGCCCTATAGTGAGTCGTATTACCACCCAACTTTTCTATACAAAGTGGTTGATATCCAGCAC
AGTGGCGGCCGCTCGAGTCTAGAGGGCCCGCGGTTCGAAGGTAAGCCTATCCCTAACCCTCTCCTCGGTC
TCGATTCTACGCGTACCGGTTAGTAATGAGATCCCTCCCCCCCCCCTAACGTTACTGGCCGAAGCCGCTT
GGAATAAGGCCGGTGTGCGTTTGTCTATATGTTATTTTCCACCATATTGCCGTCTTTTGGCAATGTGAGG
GCCCGGAAACCTGGCCCTGTCTTCTTGACGAGCATTCCTAGGGGTCTTTCCCCTCTCGCCAAAGGAATGC
AAGGTCTGTTGAATGTCGTGAAGGAAGCAGTTCCTCTGGAAGCTTCTTGAAGACAAACAACGTCTGTAGC
GACCCTTTGCAGGCAGCGGAACCCCCCACCTGGCGACAGGTGCCTCTGCGGCCAAAAGCCACGTGTATAA
GATACACCTGCAAAGGCGGCACAACCCCAGTGCCACGTTGTGAGTTGGATAGTTGTGGAAAGAGTCAAAT
GGCTCTCCTCAAGCGTATTCAACAAGGGGCTGAAGGATGCCCAGAAGGTACCCCATTGTATGGGATCTGA
TCTGGGGCCTCGGTGCACATGCTTTACATGTGTTTAGTCGAGGTTAAAAAAACGTCTAGGCCCCCCGAAC
CACGGGGACGTGGTTTTCCTTTGAAAAACACGATGATAATATGGCCACACATATGACCGAGTACAAGCCC
ACGGTGCGCCTCGCCACCCGCGACGACGTCCCCAGGGCCGTACGCACCCTCGCCGCCGCGTTCGCCGACT
ACCCCGCCACGCGCCACACCGTCGATCCGGACCGCCACATCGAGCGGGTCACCGAGCTGCAAGAACTCTT
CCTCACGCGCGTCGGGCTCGACATCGGCAAGGTGTGGGTCGCGGACGACGGCGCCGCGGTGGCGGTCTGG
ACCACGCCGGAGAGCGTCGAAGCGGGGGCGGTGTTCGCCGAGATCGGCCCGCGCATGGCCGAGTTGAGCG
GTTCCCGGCTGGCCGCGCAGCAACAGATGGAAGGCCTCCTGGCGCCGCACCGGCCCAAGGAGCCCGCGTG
GTTCCTGGCCACCGTCGGCGTCTCGCCCGACCACCAGGGCAAGGGTCTGGGCAGCGCCGTCGTGCTCCCC
GGAGTGGAGGCGGCCGAGCGCGCCGGGGTGCCCGCCTTCCTGGAGACCTCCGCGCCCCGCAACCTCCCCT
TCTACGAGCGGCTCGGCTTCACCGTCACCGCCGACGTCGAGGTGCCCGAAGGACCGCGCACCTGGTGCAT
GACCCGCAAGCCCGGTGCCTAAATCGATAGATCCTAATCAACCTCTGGATTACAAAATTTGTGAAAGATT
GACTGGTATTCTTAACTATGTTGCTCCTTTTACGCTATGTGGATACGCTGCTTTAATGCCTTTGTATCAT
GCTATTGCTTCCCGTATGGCTTTCATTTTCTCCTCCTTGTATAAATCCTGGTTGCTGTCTCTTTATGAGG
AGTTGTGGCCCGTTGTCAGGCAACGTGGCGTGGTGTGCACTGTGTTTGCTGACGCAACCCCCACTGGTTG
GGGCATTGCCACCACCTGTCAGCTCCTTTCCGGGACTTTCGCTTTCCCCCTCCCTATTGCCACGGCGGAA
CTCATCGCCGCCTGCCTTGCCCGCTGCTGGACAGGGGCTCGGCTGTTGGGCACTGACAATTCCGTGGTGT
TGTCGGGGAAATCATCGTCCTTTCCTTGGCTGCTCGCCTGTGTTGCCACCTGGATTCTGCGCGGGACGTC
CTTCTGCTACGTCCCTTCGGCCCTCAATCCAGCGGACCTTCCTTCCCGCGGCCTGCTGCCGGCTCTGCGG
CCTCTTCCGCGTCTTCGCCTTCGCCCTCAGACGAGTCGGATCTCCCTTTGGGCCGCCTCCCCGCCTGAGA
TCCTTTAAGACCAATGACTTACAAGGCAGCTGTAGATCTTAGCCACTTTTTAAAAGAAAAGGGGGGACTG
GAAGGGCTAATTCACTCCCAACGAAGACAAGATCTGCTTTTTGCTTGTACTGGGTCTCTCTGGTTAGACC
AGATCTGAGCCTGGGAGCTCTCTGGCTAACTAGGGAACCCACTGCTTAAGCCTCAATAAAGCTTGCCTTG
AGTGCTTCAAGTAGTGTGTGCCCGTCTGTTGTGTGACTCTGGTAACTAGAGATCCCTCAGACCCTTTTAG
TCAGTGTGGAAAATCTCTAGCAGTAGTAGTTCATGTCATCTTATTATTCAGTATTTATAACTTGCAAAGA
AATGAATATCAGAGAGTGAGAGGCCCGGGTTAATTAAGGAAAGGGCTAGATCATTCTTGAAGACGAAAGG
GCCTCGTGATACGCCTATTTTTATAGGTTAATGTCATGATAATAATGGTTTCTTAGACGTCAGGTGGCAC
TTTTCGGGGAAATGTGCGCGGAACCCCTATTTGTTTATTTTTCTAAATACATTCAAATATGTATCCGCTC
ATGAGACAATAACCCTGATAAATGCTTCAATAATATTGAAAAAGGAAGAGTATGAGTATTCAACATTTCC
GTGTCGCCCTTATTCCCTTTTTTGCGGCATTTTGCCTTCCTGTTTTTGCTCACCCAGAAACGCTGGTGAA
AGTAAAAGATGCTGAAGATCAGTTGGGTGCACGAGTGGGTTACATCGAACTGGATCTCAACAGCGGTAAG
ATCCTTGAGAGTTTTCGCCCCGAAGAACGTTTTCCAATGATGAGCACTTTTAAAGTTCTGCTATGTGGCG
CGGTATTATCCCGTGTTGACGCCGGGCAAGAGCAACTCGGTCGCCGCATACACTATTCTCAGAATGACTT
GGTTGAGTACTCACCAGTCACAGAAAAGCATCTTACGGATGGCATGACAGTAAGAGAATTATGCAGTGCT
GCCATAACCATGAGTGATAACACTGCGGCCAACTTACTTCTGACAACGATCGGAGGACCGAAGGAGCTAA
CCGCTTTTTTGCACAACATGGGGGATCATGTAACTCGCCTTGATCGTTGGGAACCGGAGCTGAATGAAGC
CATACCAAACGACGAGCGTGACACCACGATGCCTGTAGCAATGGCAACAACGTTGCGCAAACTATTAACT
GGCGAACTACTTACTCTAGCTTCCCGGCAACAATTAATAGACTGGATGGAGGCGGATAAAGTTGCAGGAC
CACTTCTGCGCTCGGCCCTTCCGGCTGGCTGGTTTATTGCTGATAAATCTGGAGCCGGTGAGCGTGGGTC
TCGCGGTATCATTGCAGCACTGGGGCCAGATGGTAAGCCCTCCCGTATCGTAGTTATCTACACGACGGGG
AGTCAGGCAACTATGGATGAACGAAATAGACAGATCGCTGAGATAGGTGCCTCACTGATTAAGCATTGGT
AACTGTCAGACCAAGTTTACTCATATATACTTTAGATTGATTTAAAACTTCATTTTTAATTTAAAAGGAT
CTAGGTGAAGATCCTTTTTGATAATCTCATGACCAAAATCCCTTAACGTGAGTTTTCGTTCCACTGAGCG
TCAGACCCCGTAGAAAAGATCAAAGGATCTTCTTGAGATCCTTTTTTTCTGCGCGTAATCTGCTGCTTGC
AAACAAAAAAACCACCGCTACCAGCGGTGGTTTGTTTGCCGGATCAAGAGCTACCAACTCTTTTTCCGAA
GGTAACTGGCTTCAGCAGAGCGCAGATACCAAATACTGTTCTTCTAGTGTAGCCGTAGTTAGGCCACCAC
TTCAAGAACTCTGTAGCACCGCCTACATACCTCGCTCTGCTAATCCTGTTACCAGTGGCTGCTGCCAGTG
GCGATAAGTCGTGTCTTACCGGGTTGGACTCAAGACGATAGTTACCGGATAAGGCGCAGCGGTCGGGCTG
AACGGGGGGTTCGTGCACACAGCCCAGCTTGGAGCGAACGACCTACACCGAACTGAGATACCTACAGCGT
GAGCTATGAGAAAGCGCCACGCTTCCCGAAGGGAGAAAGGCGGACAGGTATCCGGTAAGCGGCAGGGTCG
GAACAGGAGAGCGCACGAGGGAGCTTCCAGGGGGAAACGCCTGGTATCTTTATAGTCCTGTCGGGTTTCG
CCACCTCTGACTTGAGCGTCGATTTTTGTGATGCTCGTCAGGGGGGCGGAGCCTATGGAAAAACGCCAGC
AACGCGGCCTTTTTACGGTTCCTGGCCTTTTGCTGGCCTTTTGCTCACATGTTCTTTCCTGCGTTATCCC
CTGATTCTGTGGATAACCGTATTACCGCCTTTGAGTGAGCTGATACCGCTCGCCGCAGCCGAACGACCGA
GCGCAGCGAGTCAGTGAGCGAGGAAGCGGAAGAGCGCCCAATACGCAAACCGCCTCTCCCCGCGCGTTGG
CCGATTCATTAATGCAGCAAGCTCATGGCTGACTAATTTTTTTTATTTATGCAGAGGCCGAGGCCGCCTC
GGCCTCTGAGCTATTCCAGAAGTAGTGAGGAGGCTTTTTTGGAGGCCTAGGCTTTTGCAAAAAGCTCCCC
GTGGCACGACAGGTTTCCCGACTGGAAAGCGGGCAGTGAGCGCAACGCAATTAATGTGAGTTAGCTCACT
CATTAGGCACCCCAGGCTTTACACTTTATGCTTCCGGCTCGTATGTTGTGTGGAATTGTGAGCGGATAAC
AATTTCACACAGGAAACAGCTATGACATGATTACGAATTTCACAAATAAAGCATTTTTTTCACTGCATTC
TAGTTGTGGTTTGTCCAAACTCATCAATGTATCTTATCATGTCTGGATCAACTGGATAACTCAAGCTAAC
CAAAATCATCCCAAACTTCCCACCCCATACCCTATTACCACTGCCAATTACCTGTGGTTTCATTTACTCT
AAACCTGTGATTCCTCTGAATTATTTTCATTTTAAAGAAATTGTATTTGTTAAATATGTACTACAAACTT
AGTAGT
Features (pLannotate 1.2.2; 30 found; start..end, strand, type, name):
    377..634     +  LTR            5' LTR (truncated): truncated 5' long terminal repeat (LTR) from HIV-1
    681..806     +  misc_feature   HIV-1 Ψ: packaging signal of human immunodeficiency virus type 1
    790..1128    +  CDS            HIV-1 gag (fragment): gag protein from human immunodeficiency virus 1; gag
   1303..1536    +  misc_feature   RRE: The Rev response element (RRE) of HIV-1 allows for Rev-dependent mRNA export from the nucleus to the cytoplasm.
   1913..2013    +  CDS            Rev (fragment): human immunodeficiency virus 1 (HIV-1) Rev protein; rev; enhances nuclear export of unspliced and incompletely spliced viral mRNAs
   2058..2175    +  misc_feature   cPPT/CTS: central polypurine tract and central termination sequence of HIV-1
   2223..3401    +  promoter       EF-1α promoter: strong constitutive promoter for human elongation factor EF-1α
   3422..3442    +  protein_bind   attB1: mutant version of attB; core recombination site for the Gateway® BP reaction BP Clonase™
   3451..6651    +  CDS            PIK3CA: PK3CA_HUMAN - Experimental evidence at protein level: Swiss-Prot protein existence level 1. Phosphoinositide-3-kinase (PI3K) phosphorylates phosphatidylinositol (PI) and its phosphorylated derivatives at position 3 of the inositol ring to produce 3-phosphoinositides (PubMed:15135396, PubMed:23936502, PubMed:28676499). Uses ATP and PtdIns(4,5)P2 (phosphatidylinositol 4,5-bisphosphate) to generate phosphatidylinositol 3,4,5-trisphosphate (PIP3) (PubMed:15135396, PubMed:28676499). PIP3 plays a key role by recruiting PH domain- containing proteins to the membrane, including AKT1 and PDPK1, activat
   6656..6680    -  protein_bind   attB2: mutant version of attB; recombination site for the Gateway® BP reaction BP Clonase™
   6688..6706    +  promoter       T3 promoter: promoter for bacteriophage T3 RNA polymerase
   6732..6750    -  promoter       T7 promoter: promoter for bacteriophage T7 RNA polymerase
   6756..6774    -  protein_bind   attB4 (fragment): mutant version of attB; core recombination site for the Gateway® BP reaction BP Clonase™
   6830..6871    +  CDS            V5 tag: epitope tag from simian virus 5
   6997..7459    +  misc_feature   IRES: internal ribosome entry site (IRES) of the encephalomyocarditis virus (EMCV)
   7473..8070    +  CDS            PuroR (fragment): puromycin N-acetyltransferase; pac from Streptomyces; confers resistance to puromycin
   8086..8674    +  misc_feature   WPRE: woodchuck hepatitis virus posttranscriptional regulatory element
   8682..8747    +  CDS            nef (fragment): NEF_HV1Z2 - Experimental evidence at protein level: Swiss-Prot protein existence level 1. Extracellular Nef protein targets CD4(+) T-lymphocytes for apoptosis by interacting with CXCR4 surface receptors. From Human immunodeficiency virus type 1 group M subtype D (isolate Z2/CDC-Z34) (HIV-1).
   8749..8982    +  LTR            3' LTR (ΔU3): self-inactivating 3' long terminal repeat (LTR) from HIV-1
   9187..9291    +  promoter       AmpR promoter: bla
   9292..10152   +  CDS            AmpR: β-lactamase; bla; confers resistance to ampicillin, carbenicillin, and related antibiotics
  10323..10911   +  rep_origin     ori: high-copy-number ColE1/pMB1/pBR322/pUC origin of replication
  11094..11148   +  CDS            lacI (fragment): lac repressor; lacI; The lac repressor binds to the lac operator to inhibit transcription in E. coli. This inhibition can be relieved by adding lactose or isopropyl-β-D-thiogalactopyranoside (IPTG).
  11154..11247   +  rep_origin     SV40 ori (fragment): SV40 origin of replication
  11272..11309   +  CDS            lacI (fragment): lac repressor; lacI; The lac repressor binds to the lac operator to inhibit transcription in E. coli. This inhibition can be relieved by adding lactose or isopropyl-β-D-thiogalactopyranoside (IPTG).
  11322..11343   +  protein_bind   CAP binding site: CAP binding activates transcription in the presence of cAMP. E. coli catabolite activator protein
  11358..11388   +  promoter       lac promoter: promoter for the E. coli lac operon
  11392..11414   +  protein_bind   lac operator (fragment): The lac repressor binds to the lac operator to inhibit transcription in E. coli. This inhibition can be relieved by adding lactose or isopropyl-β-D-thiogalactopyranoside (IPTG). lac repressor encoded by lacI
  11446..11529   +  polyA_signal   SV40 poly(A) signal (fragment): SV40 polyadenylation signal
  11696..329     +  CDS            nef (fragment) (across the origin): NEF_HV1BR - Experimental evidence at protein level: Swiss-Prot protein existence level 1. Extracellular Nef protein targets CD4(+) T-lymphocytes for apoptosis by interacting with CXCR4 surface receptors (PubMed:14990729). From Human immunodeficiency virus type 1 group M subtype B (isolate BRU/LAI) (HIV-1).
