[The description below was written by a language model from this plasmid's Addgene catalogue record and pLannotate feature annotations shown in this document.]
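Description:
pHAGE-PIK3CA-M1V is an HIV-1-derived lentiviral expression plasmid built on the pHAGE backbone and carrying human PIK3CA, which encodes the p110-alpha catalytic subunit of phosphoinositide 3-kinase, with an M1V substitution that alters the initiator methionine codon. In bacteria it is maintained through a high-copy ColE1/pUC-type origin and selected with ampicillin via the bla gene. Small fragments of lac regulatory sequence, the SV40 origin and an SV40 poly(A) signal also appear in the backbone region.

The viral portion contains a truncated 5' LTR, the Ψ packaging signal with a partial gag sequence, the Rev response element for Rev-dependent nuclear export of the genomic RNA, the cPPT/CTS, and a ΔU3 self-inactivating 3' LTR, so that expression after integration depends on the internal promoter. That promoter is human EF-1α, a strong constitutive element, which drives the PIK3CA open reading frame flanked by attB1 and attB2 sites left from Gateway recombination. Downstream lie short T3 and T7 promoter sequences, an attB4 fragment and a V5 epitope annotation. The record does not indicate whether the V5 tag is fused in frame to the insert. An EMCV IRES then allows translation of puromycin N-acetyltransferase from the same transcript, linking drug selection of transduced cells to transgene expression, and a WPRE enhances transcript expression.

The stated purpose is lentiviral expression of the PIK3CA M1V variant. The associated publication concerns systematic functional annotation of somatic cancer mutations, which suggests the construct is one member of a mutant allele collection for testing variant effects in mammalian cells.
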