Addgene plasmid #116513: pHAGE-PIK3CA-M1V
Purpose: Lentiviral expression of PIK3CA M1V
Depositing lab: Gordon Mills & Kenneth Scott. Depositing organization: Baylor College of Medicine. Publication: Systematic Functional Annotation of Somatic Mutations in Cancer. Ng PK, Li J, Jeong KJ, Shao S, Chen H, Tsang YH, Sengupta S, Wang Z, Bhavana VH, Tran R, Soewito S, Minussi DC, Moreno D, Kong K, Dogruluk T, Lu H, Gao J, Tokheim C, Zhou DC, Johnson AM, Zeng J, Ip CKM, Ju Z, Wester M, Yu S, Li Y, Vellano CP, Schultz N, Karchin R, Ding L, Lu Y, Cheung LWT, Chen K, Shaw KR, Meric-Bernstam F, Scott KL, Yi S, Sahni N, Liang H, Mills GB. Cancer Cell. 2018 Mar 12;33(3):450-462.e10. doi: 10.1016/j.ccell.2018.01.021. PubMed 29533785.
Backbone
  Vector backbone: pHAGE
  Vector type: Lentiviral
Growth in bacteria
  Bacterial resistance: Ampicillin, 100 μg/mL
  Growth temperature: 37°C
  Growth strain: Stbl3
  Copy number: High Copy
Gene/Insert
  Gene/Insert name: PIK3CA
  Species: H. sapiens (human)
  Mutation: M1V
  Entrez Gene: PIK3CA (a.k.a. CCM4, CLAPO, CLOVE, CWS5, HMH, MCAP, MCM, MCMTC, PI3K, PI3K-alpha, p110-alpha)
  Cloning method: Gateway Cloning
Terms and licenses: Academic/Nonprofit Terms; Industry Terms: Not Available to Industry
How to cite: pHAGE-PIK3CA-M1V was a gift from Gordon Mills & Kenneth Scott (Addgene plasmid # 116513 ; http://n2t.net/addgene:116513 ; RRID:Addgene_116513)
