>Addgene plasmid #116513 | pHAGE-PIK3CA-M1V | depositor partial sequence | sequence record 219387 | insert
GTGCCTCCACGACCATCATCAGGTGAACTGTGGGGCATCCACTTGATGCCCCCAAGAATCCTAGTAGAAT
GTTTACTACCAAATGGAATGATAGTGACTTTAGAATGCCTCCGTGAGGCTACATTAATAACCATAAAGCA
TGAACTATTTAAAGAAGCAAGAAAATACCCCCTCCATCAACTTCTTCAAGATGAATCTTCTTACATTTTC
GTAAGTGTTACTCAAGAAGCAGAAAGGGAAGAATTTTTTGATGAAACAAGACGACTTTGTGACCTTCGGC
TTTTTCAACCCTTTTTAAAAGTAATTGAACCAGTAGGCAACCGTGAAGAAAAGATCCTCAATCGAGAAAT
TGGTTTTGCTATCGGCATGCCAGTGTGTGAATTTGATATGGTTAAAGATCCAGAAGTACAGGACTTCCGA
AGAAATATTCTGAACGTTTGTAAAGAAGCTGTGGATCTTAGGGACCTCAATTCACCTCATAGTAGAGCAA
TGTATGTCTATCCTCCAAATGTAGAATCTTCACCAGAATTGCCAAAGCACATATATAATAAATTAGATAA
AGGGCAAATAATAGTGGTGATCTGGGTAATAGTTTCTCCAAATAATGACAAGCAGAAGTATACTCTGAAA
ATCAACCATGACTGTGTACCAGAACAAGTAATTGCTGAAGCAATCAGGAAAAAAACTCGAAGTATGTTGC
TATCCTCTGAACAACTAAAACTCTGTGTTTTAGAATATCAGGGCAAGTATATTTTAAAAGTGTGTGGATG
TGATGAATACTTCCTAGAAAAATATCCTCTGAGTCAGTATAAGTATATAAGAAGCTGTATAATGCTTGGG
AGGATGCCCAATTTGATGTTGATGGCTAAAGAAAGCCTTTATTCTCAACTGCCAATGGACTGTTTTACAA
TGCCATCTTATTCCAGACGCATTTCCACAGCTACACCATATATGAATGGAGAAACATCTACAAAATCCCT
TTGGGTTATAAATAGTGCACTCAGAATAAAAATTCTTTGTGCAACCTACGTGAATGTAAATATTCGAGAC
ATTGATAAGATCTATGTTCGAACAGGTATCTACCATGGAGGAGAACCCTTATGTGACAATGTGAACACTC
AAAGAGTACCTTGTTCCAATCCCAGGTGGAATGAATGGCTGAATTATGATATATACATTCCTGATCTTCC
TCGTGCTGCTCGACTTTGCCTTTCCATTTGCTCTGTTAAAGGCCGAAAGGGTGCTAAAGAGGAACACTGT
CCATTGGCATGGGGAAATATAAACTTGTTTGATTACACAGACACTCTAGTATCTGGAAAAATGGCTTTGA
ATCTTTGGCCAGTACCTCATGGATTAGAAGATTTGCTGAACCCTATTGGTGTTACTGGATCAAATCCAAA
TAAAGAAACTCCATGCTTAGAGTTGGAGTTTGACTGGTTCAGCAGTGTGGTAAAGTTCCCAGATATGTCA
GTGATTGAAGAGCATGCCAATTGGTCTGTATCCCGAGAAGCAGGATTTAGCTATTCCCACGCAGGACTGA
GTAACAGACTAGCTAGAGACAATGAATTAAGGGAAAATGACAAAGAACAGCTCAAAGCAATTTCTACACG
AGATCCTCTCTCTGAAATCACTGAGCAGGAGAAAGATTTTCTATGGAGTCACAGACACTATTGTGTAACT
ATCCCCGAAATTCTACCCAAATTGCTTCTGTCTGTTAAATGGAATTCTAGAGATGAAGTAGCCCAGATGT
ATTGCTTGGTAAAAGATTGGCCTCCAATCAAACCTGAACAGGCTATGGAACTTCTGGACTGTAATTACCC
AGATCCTATGGTTCGAGGTTTTGCTGTTCGGTGCTTGGAAAAATATTTAACAGATGACAAACTTTCTCAG
TATTTAATTCAGCTAGTACAGGTCCTAAAATATGAACAATATTTGGATAACTTGCTTGTGAGATTTTTAC
TGAAGAAAGCATTGACTAATCAAAGGATTGGGCACTTTTTCTTTTGGCATTTAAAATCTGAGATGCACAA
TAAAACAGTTAGCCAGAGGTTTGGCCTGCTTTTGGAGTCCTATTGTCGTGCATGTGGGATGTATTTGAAG
CACCTGAATAGGCAAGTCGAGGCAATGGAAAAGCTCATTAACTTAACTGACATTCTCAAACAGGAGAAGA
AGGATGAAACACAAAAGGTACAGATGAAGTTTTTAGTTGAGCAAATGAGGCGACCAGATTTCATGGATGC
TCTACAGGGCTTTCTGTCTCCTCTAAACCCTGCTCATCAACTAGGAAACCTCAGGCTTGAAGAGTGTCGA
ATTATGTCCTCTGCAAAAAGGCCACTGTGGTTGAATTGGGAGAACCCAGACATCATGTCAGAGTTACTGT
TTCAGAACAATGAGATCATCTTTAAAAATGGGGATGATTTACGGCAAGATATGCTAACACTTCAAATTAT
TCGTATTATGGAAAATATCTGGCAAAATCAAGGTCTTGATCTTCGAATGTTACCTTATGGTTGTCTGTCA
ATCGGTGACTGTGTGGGACTTATTGAGGTGGTGCGAAATTCTCACACTATTATGCAAATTCAGTGCAAAG
GCGGCTTGAAAGGTGCACTGCAGTTCAACAGCCACACACTACATCAGTGGCTCAAAGACAAGAACAAAGG
AGAAATATATGATGCAGCCATTGACCTGTTTACACGTTCATGTGCTGGATACTGTGTAGCTACCTTCATT
TTGGGAATTGGAGATCGTCACAATAGTAACATCATGGTGAAAGACGATGGACAACTGTTTCATATAGATT
TTGGACACTTTTTGGATCACAAGAAGAAAAAATTTGGTTATAAACGAGAACGTGTGCCATTTGTTTTGAC
ACAGGATTTCTTAATAGTGATTAGTAAAGGAGCCCAAGAATGCACAAAGACAAGAGAATTTGAGAGGTTT
CAGGAGATGTGTTACAAGGCTTATCTAGCTATTCGACAGCATGCCAATCTCTTCATAAATCTTTTCTCAA
TGATGCTTGGCTCTGGAATGCCAGAACTACAATCTTTTGATGACATTGCATACATTCGAAAGACCCTAGC
CTTAGATAAAACTGAGCAAGAGGCTTTGGAGTATTTCATGAAACAAATGAATGATGCACATCATGGTGGC
TGGACAACAAAAATGGATTGGATCTTCCACACAATTAAACAGCATGCATTGAACTGA
